Addgene plasmid #82930: pDONR223_FAIM_WT_V5
Purpose: Gateway Donor vector containing FAIM, used as an over expression control for gene expression analysis. Part of the Target Accelerator Plasmid Collection.
Depositing lab: Jesse Boehm & Matthew Meyerson & David Root. Depositing organization: Broad Institute. Publication: High-throughput Phenotyping of Lung Cancer Somatic Mutations. Berger AH, Brooks AN, Wu X, Shrestha Y, Chouinard C, Piccioni F, Bagul M, Kamburov A, Imielinski M, Hogstrom L, Zhu C, Yang X, Pantel S, Sakai R, Watson J, Kaplan N, Campbell JD, Singh S, Root DE, Narayan R, Natoli T, Lahr DL, Tirosh I, Tamayo P, Getz G, Wong B, Doench J, Subramanian A, Golub TR, Meyerson M, Boehm JS. Cancer Cell. 2016 Aug 8;30(2):214-28. doi: 10.1016/j.ccell.2016.06.022. Epub 2016 Jul 28. PubMed 27478040.
Backbone
  Vector backbone: pDONR223
  Backbone manufacturer: Invitrogen
  Vector type: Gateway Entry vector
Growth in bacteria
  Bacterial resistance: Spectinomycin, 50 μg/mL
  Growth temperature: 37°C
  Growth strain: DH5alpha
  Copy number: High Copy
Gene/Insert
  Gene/Insert name: FAIM (alt name: NM_001033032)
  Species: H. sapiens (human)
  Entrez Gene: FAIM (a.k.a. FAIM1)
  Promoter: None
  Cloning method: Gateway Cloning
  Sequencing primers: 5′ M13pUC-fwd; 3′ M13-Rev
Terms and licenses: Academic/Nonprofit Terms; Industry Terms: Not Available to Industry
Depositor comments: Open state: NO stop codon immediately follows insert
How to cite: pDONR223_FAIM_WT_V5 was a gift from Jesse Boehm & Matthew Meyerson & David Root (Addgene plasmid # 82930 ; http://n2t.net/addgene:82930 ; RRID:Addgene_82930)
