[The description below was written by a language model from this plasmid's Addgene catalogue record and pLannotate feature annotations shown in this document.]
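Description:
pDONR223_FAIM_WT_V5 is a Gateway entry clone built on the Invitrogen pDONR223 backbone and carrying the wild-type human FAIM (Fas apoptotic inhibitory molecule, also called FAIM1) open reading frame. The sequenced plasmid is about 3.3 kb. It is propagated in E. coli from a high-copy ColE1/pUC-type origin and selected with spectinomycin through the aadA (SmR) aminoglycoside adenylyltransferase gene. That gene lies downstream of a fragment of the class 1 integron Pc promoter and a remnant of a gentamicin resistance gene. Short lacI and lacZα fragments are also annotated as backbone remnants, and rrnB T1 and T2 terminators upstream of the cloning site help insulate the insert from read-through transcription.

The FAIM coding sequence is flanked by two attL recombination sites, one annotated by the software as attL3 and the other as attL2. These sites allow LR Clonase-mediated transfer of the ORF into attR-containing destination vectors. The entry clone has no promoter driving the insert, so it is not an expression construct in its own right. The only nearby promoter is a T7 promoter beyond the attL2 site, oriented on the opposite strand to the ORF. The depositor notes that the ORF is in the "open" configuration, with no stop codon immediately after the insert, which permits in-frame fusion to a C-terminal tag supplied by the destination vector. The "V5" in the name presumably refers to such a tag, but no V5 feature is annotated in this plasmid.

The clone belongs to the Target Accelerator Plasmid Collection, where FAIM serves as an overexpression control for gene expression analysis in a study phenotyping lung cancer somatic mutations.
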