Features (pLannotate 1.2.2; 12 found; start..end, strand, type, name):
    551..643     +  CDS            lacI (fragment): lac repressor; lacI; The lac repressor binds to the lac operator to inhibit transcription in E. coli. This inhibition can be relieved by adding lactose or isopropyl-β-D-thiogalactopyranoside (IPTG).
    698..725     -  terminator     rrnB T2 terminator: transcription terminator T2 from the E. coli rrnB gene
    857..900     +  terminator     rrnB T1 terminator: Escherichia coli rrnB; transcription terminator T1 from the E. coli rrnB gene
    947..983     -  CDS            lacZα (fragment): LacZα fragment of β-galactosidase; lacZ fragment
   1000..1095    +  protein_bind   attL3: mutant version of attL; recombination site for the Gateway® LR reaction LR Clonase™
   1098..1634    +  CDS            FAIM: FAIM1_HUMAN - Also known as FAIM1. Experimental evidence at protein level: Swiss-Prot protein existence level 1. Plays a role as an inducible effector molecule that mediates Fas resistance produced by surface Ig engagement in B cells. From Homo sapiens (Human).
   1636..1735    -  protein_bind   attL2: mutant version of attL; recombination site for the Gateway® LR reaction LR Clonase™
   1753..1771    -  promoter       T7 promoter: promoter for bacteriophage T7 RNA polymerase
   1961..1984    +  promoter       Pc promoter (fragment): intI1 (promoter lies within the coding sequence); class 1 integron promoter
   2160..2216    +  CDS            GmR (fragment): gentamycin acetyltransferase; aacC1; confers resistance to gentamycin
   2223..3014    +  CDS            SmR: aminoglycoside adenylyltransferase (Murphy, 1985); aadA; confers resistance to spectinomycin and streptomycin
   3107..368     +  rep_origin     ori (across the origin): high-copy-number ColE1/pMB1/pBR322/pUC origin of replication
>Addgene plasmid #82930 | pDONR223_FAIM_WT_V5 | addgene full sequence | sequence record 161981 | Addgene NGS result
TCCTGTTACCAGTGGCTGCTGCCAGTGGCGATAAGTCGTGTCTTACCGGGTTGGACTCAAGACGATAGTT
ACCGGATAAGGCGCAGCGGTCGGGCTGAACGGGGGGTTCGTGCACACAGCCCAGCTTGGAGCGAACGACC
TACACCGAACTGAGATACCTACAGCGTGAGCTATGAGAAAGCGCCACGCTTCCCGAAGGGAGAAAGGCGG
ACAGGTATCCGGTAAGCGGCAGGGTCGGAACAGGAGAGCGCACGAGGGAGCTTCCAGGGGGAAACGCCTG
GTATCTTTATAGTCCTGTCGGGTTTCGCCACCTCTGACTTGAGCGTCGATTTTTGTGATGCTCGTCAGGG
GGGCGGAGCCTATGGAAAAACGCCAGCAACGCGGCCTTTTTACGGTTCCTGGCCTTTTGCTGGCCTTTTG
CTCACATGTTCTTTCCTGCGTTATCCCCTGATTCTGTGGATAACCGTATTACCGCCTTTGAGTGAGCTGA
TACCGCTCGCCGCAGCCGAACGACCGAGCGCAGCGAGTCAGTGAGCGAGGAAGCGGAAGAGCGCCCAATA
CGCAAACCGCCTCTCCCCGCGCGTTGGCCGATTCATTAATGCAGCTGGCACGACAGGTTTCCCGACTGGA
AAGCGGGCAGTGAGCGCAACGCAATTAATACGCGTACCGCTAGCCAGGAAGAGTTTGTAGAAACGCAAAA
AGGCCATCCGTCAGGATGGCCTTCTGCTTAGTTTGATGCCTGGCAGTTTATGGCGGGCGTCCTGCCCGCC
ACCCTCCGGGCCGTTGCTTCACAACGTTCAAATCCGCTCCCGGCGGATTTGTCCTACTCAGGAGAGCGTT
CACCGACAAACAACAGATAAAACGAAAGGCCCAGTCTTCCGACTGAGCCTTTCGTTTTATTTGATGCCTG
GCAGTTCCCTACTCTCGCGTTAACGCTAGCATGGATGTTTTCCCAGTCACGACGTTGTAAAACGACGGCC
AGTCTTAAGCTCGGGCCCCAAATAATGATTTTATTTTGACTGATAGTGACCTGTTCGTTGCAACAAATTG
ATGAGCAATGCTTTTTTATAATGCCAACTTTGTACAAAAAAGTTGGCATGACAGATCTCGTAGCTGTTTG
GGATGTTGCTTTAAGTGACGGAGTCCACAAGATCGAATTTGAACATGGGACTACATCAGGCAAACGAGTA
GTATATGTAGATGGAAAGGAAGAGATAAGAAAAGAGTGGATGTTCAAATTAGTGGGCAAAGAAACATTCT
ATGTTGGAGCTGCAAAGACAAAAGCGACCATAAATATAGACGCTATCAGTGGTTTTGCTTATGAATATAC
TCTGGAAATTAATGGGAAAAGTCTCAAGAAGTATATGGAGGACAGATCAAAAACCACCAATACTTGGGTA
TTACACATGGATGGTGAGAACTTTAGAATTGTTTTGGAAAAAGATGCTATGGACGTATGGTGCAATGGTA
AAAAATTGGAGACAGCGGGTGAGTTTGTAGATGATGGGACTGAAACTCACTTCAGTATCGGGAACCATGA
CTGTTACATAAAGGCTGTCAGTAGTGGGAAGCGGAAAGAAGGGATTATTCATACTCTCATTGTGGATAAT
AGAGAAATCCCAGAGATTGCAAGTTACCCAACTTTCTTGTACAAAGTTGGCATTATAAGAAAGCATTGCT
TATCAATTTGTTGCAACGAACAGGTCACTATCAGTCAAAATAAAATCATTATTTGCCATCCAGCTGATAT
CCCCTATAGTGAGTCGTATTACATGGTCATAGCTGTTTCCTGGCAGCTCTGGCCCGTGTCTCAAAATCTC
TGATGTTACATTGCACAAGATAAAAATATATCATCATGCCTCCTCTAGACCAGCCAGGACAGAAATGCCT
CGACTTCGCTGCTACCCAAGGTTGCCGGGTGACGCACACCGTGGAAACGGATGAAGGCACGAACCCAGTG
GACATAAGCCTGTTCGGTTCGTAAGCTGTAATGCAAGTAGCGTATGCGCTCACGCAACTGGTCCAGAACC
TTGACCGAACGCAGCGGTGGTAACGGCGCAGTGGCGGTTTTCATGGCTTGTTATGACTGTTTTTTTGGGG
TACAGTCTATGCCTCGGGCATCCAAGCAGCAAGCGCGTTACGCCGTGGGTCGATGTTTGATGTTATGGAG
CAGCAACGATGTTACGCAGCAGGGCAGTCGCCCTAAAACAAAGTTAAACATTATGAGGGAAGCGGTGATC
GCCGAAGTATCGACTCAACTATCAGAGGTAGTTGGCGTCATCGAGCGCCATCTCGAACCGACGTTGCTGG
CCGTACATTTGTACGGCTCCGCAGTGGATGGCGGCCTGAAGCCACACAGTGATATTGATTTGCTGGTTAC
GGTGACCGTAAGGCTTGATGAAACAACGCGGCGAGCTTTGATCAACGACCTTTTGGAAACTTCGGCTTCC
CCTGGAGAGAGCGAGATTCTCCGCGCTGTAGAAGTCACCATTGTTGTGCACGACGACATCATTCCGTGGC
GTTATCCAGCTAAGCGCGAACTGCAATTTGGAGAATGGCAGCGCAATGACATTCTTGCAGGTATCTTCGA
GCCAGCCACGATCGACATTGATCTGGCTATCTTGCTGACAAAAGCAAGAGAACATAGCGTTGCCTTGGTA
GGTCCAGCGGCGGAGGAACTCTTTGATCCGGTTCCTGAACAGGATCTATTTGAGGCGCTAAATGAAACCT
TAACGCTATGGAACTCGCCGCCCGACTGGGCTGGCGATGAGCGAAATGTAGTGCTTACGTTGTCCCGCAT
TTGGTACAGCGCAGTAACCGGCAAAATCGCGCCGAAGGATGTCGCTGCCGACTGGGCAATGGAGCGCCTG
CCGGCCCAGTATCAGCCCGTCATACTTGAAGCTAGACAGGCTTATCTTGGACAAGAAGAAGATCGCTTGG
CCTCGCGCGCAGATCAGTTGGAAGAATTTGTCCACTACGTGAAAGGCGAGATCACCAAGGTAGTCGGCAA
ATAACCCTCGAGCCACCCATGACCAAAATCCCTTAACGTGAGTTACGCGTCGTTCCACTGAGCGTCAGAC
CCCGTAGAAAAGATCAAAGGATCTTCTTGAGATCCTTTTTTTCTGCGCGTAATCTGCTGCTTGCAAACAA
AAAAACCACCGCTACCAGCGGTGGTTTGTTTGCCGGATCAAGAGCTACCAACTCTTTTTCCGAAGGTAAC
TGGCTTCAGCAGAGCGCAGATACCAAATACTGTTCTTCTAGTGTAGCCGTAGTTAGGCCACCACTTCAAG
AACTCTGTAGCACCGCCTACATACCTCGCTCTGCTAA
