>Addgene plasmid #82930 | pDONR223_FAIM_WT_V5 | depositor partial sequence | sequence record 157656 | Insert sequence
ATGACAGATCTCGTAGCTGTTTGGGATGTTGCTTTAAGTGACGGAGTCCACAAGATCGAATTTGAACATG
GGACTACATCAGGCAAACGAGTAGTATATGTAGATGGAAAGGAAGAGATAAGAAAAGAGTGGATGTTCAA
ATTAGTGGGCAAAGAAACATTCTATGTTGGAGCTGCAAAGACAAAAGCGACCATAAATATAGACGCTATC
AGTGGTTTTGCTTATGAATATACTCTGGAAATTAATGGGAAAAGTCTCAAGAAGTATATGGAGGACAGAT
CAAAAACCACCAATACTTGGGTATTACACATGGATGGTGAGAACTTTAGAATTGTTTTGGAAAAAGATGC
TATGGACGTATGGTGCAATGGTAAAAAATTGGAGACAGCGGGTGAGTTTGTAGATGATGGGACTGAAACT
CACTTCAGTATCGGGAACCATGACTGTTACATAAAGGCTGTCAGTAGTGGGAAGCGGAAAGAAGGGATTA
TTCATACTCTCATTGTGGATAATAGAGAAATCCCAGAGATTGCAAGTTAA
